>Addgene plasmid #90766 | MELK E5.2 gRNA | addgene full sequence | sequence record 183802 | Addgene NGS Result
CGCCCAATACGCAAACCGCCTCTCCCCGCGCGTTGGCCGATTCATTAATGCAGCTGGCACGACAGGTTTC
CCGACTGGAAAGCGGGCAGTGAGCGCAACGCAATTAATGTGAGTTAGCTCACTCATTAGGCACCCCAGGC
TTTACACTTTATGCTTCCGGCTCGTATGTTGTGTGGAATTGTGAGCGGATAACAATTTCACACAGGAAAC
AGCTATGACCATGATTACGCCAAGCGCGCAATTAACCCTCACTAAAGGGAACAAAAGCTGGAGCTGCAAG
CTTAATGTAGTCTTATGCAATACTCTTGTAGTCTTGCAACATGGTAACGATGAGTTAGCAACATGCCTTA
CAAGGAGAGAAAAAGCACCGTGCATGCCGATTGGTGGAAGTAAGGTGGTACGATCGTGCCTTATTAGGAA
GGCAACAGACGGGTCTGACATGGATTGGACGAACCACTGAATTGCCGCATTGCAGAGATATTGTATTTAA
GTGCCTAGCTCGATACATAAACGGGTCTCTCTGGTTAGACCAGATCTGAGCCTGGGAGCTCTCTGGCTAA
CTAGGGAACCCACTGCTTAAGCCTCAATAAAGCTTGCCTTGAGTGCTTCAAGTAGTGTGTGCCCGTCTGT
TGTGTGACTCTGGTAACTAGAGATCCCTCAGACCCTTTTAGTCAGTGTGGAAAATCTCTAGCAGTGGCGC
CCGAACAGGGACTTGAAAGCGAAAGGGAAACCAGAGGAGCTCTCTCGACGCAGGACTCGGCTTGCTGAAG
CGCGCACGGCAAGAGGCGAGGGGCGGCGACTGGTGAGTACGCCAAAAATTTTGACTAGCGGAGGCTAGAA
GGAGAGAGATGGGTGCGAGAGCGTCAGTATTAAGCGGGGGAGAATTAGATCGCGATGGGAAAAAATTCGG
TTAAGGCCAGGGGGAAAGAAAAAATATAAATTAAAACATATAGTATGGGCAAGCAGGGAGCTAGAACGAT
TCGCAGTTAATCCTGGCCTGTTAGAAACATCAGAAGGCTGTAGACAAATACTGGGACAGCTACAACCATC
CCTTCAGACAGGATCAGAAGAACTTAGATCATTATATAATACAGTAGCAACCCTCTATTGTGTGCATCAA
AGGATAGAGATAAAAGACACCAAGGAAGCTTTAGACAAGATAGAGGAAGAGCAAAACAAAAGTAAGACCA
CCGCACAGCAAGCGGCCGCTGATCTTCAGACCTGGAGGAGGAGATATGAGGGACAATTGGAGAAGTGAAT
TATATAAATATAAAGTAGTAAAAATTGAACCATTAGGAGTAGCACCCACCAAGGCAAAGAGAAGAGTGGT
GCAGAGAGAAAAAAGAGCAGTGGGAATAGGAGCTTTGTTCCTTGGGTTCTTGGGAGCAGCAGGAAGCACT
ATGGGCGCAGCGTCAATGACGCTGACGGTACAGGCCAGACAATTATTGTCTGGTATAGTGCAGCAGCAGA
ACAATTTGCTGAGGGCTATTGAGGCGCAACAGCATCTGTTGCAACTCACAGTCTGGGGCATCAAGCAGCT
CCAGGCAAGAATCCTGGCTGTGGAAAGATACCTAAAGGATCAACAGCTCCTGGGGATTTGGGGTTGCTCT
GGAAAACTCATTTGCACCACTGCTGTGCCTTGGAATGCTAGTTGGAGTAATAAATCTCTGGAACAGATTT
GGAATCACACGACCTGGATGGAGTGGGACAGAGAAATTAACAATTACACAAGCTTAATACACTCCTTAAT
TGAAGAATCGCAAAACCAGCAAGAAAAGAATGAACAAGAATTATTGGAATTAGATAAATGGGCAAGTTTG
TGGAATTGGTTTAACATAACAAATTGGCTGTGGTATATAAAATTATTCATAATGATAGTAGGAGGCTTGG
TAGGTTTAAGAATAGTTTTTGCTGTACTTTCTATAGTGAATAGAGTTAGGCAGGGATATTCACCATTATC
GTTTCAGACCCACCTCCCAACCCCGAGGGGACCCAGAGAGGGCCTATTTCCCATGATTCCTTCATATTTG
CATATACGATACAAGGCTGTTAGAGAGATAATTAGAATTAATTTGACTGTAAACACAAAGATATTAGTAC
AAAATACGTGACGTAGAAAGTAATAATTTCTTGGGTAGTTTGCAGTTTTAAAATTATGTTTTAAAATGGA
CTATCATATGCTTACCGTAACTTGAAAGTATTTCGATTTCTTGGCTTTATATATCTTGTGGAAAGGACGA
AACACCGCTCTCCAGTAAGGATATGGCGTTTAAGAGCTATGCTGGAAACAGCATAGCAAGTTTAAATAAG
GCTAGTCCGTTATCAACTTGAAAAAGTGGCACCGAGTCGGTGCTTTTTTTGAATTCTAGATCTTGAGACA
AATGGCAGTATTCATCCACAATTTTAAAAGAAAAGGGGGGATTGGGGGGTACAGTGCAGGGGAAAGAATA
GTAGACATAATAGCAACAGACATACAAACTAAAGAATTACAAAAACAAATTACAAAAATTCAAAATTTTC
GGGTTTATTACAGGGACAGCAGAGATCCACTTTGGCGCCGGCTCGAGTGGCTCCGGTGCCCGTCAGTGGG
CAGAGCGCACATCGCCCACAGTCCCCGAGAAGTTGGGGGGAGGGGTCGGCAATTGAACCGGTGCCTAGAG
AAGGTGGCGCGGGGTAAACTGGGAAAGTGATGTCGTGTACTGGCTCCGCCTTTTTCCCGAGGGTGGGGGA
GAACCGTATATAAGTGCAGTAGTCGCCGTGAACGTTCTTTTTCGCAACGGGTTTGCCGCCAGAACACAGG
TGTCGTGACGCGGGATCCGCCACCATGACCGAGTACAAGCCCACGGTGCGCCTCGCCACCCGCGACGACG
TCCCCAGGGCCGTACGCACCCTCGCCGCCGCGTTCGCCGACTACCCCGCCACGCGCCACACCGTCGATCC
GGACCGCCACATCGAGCGGGTCACCGAGCTGCAAGAACTCTTCCTCACGCGCGTCGGGCTCGACATCGGC
AAGGTGTGGGTCGCGGACGACGGCGCCGCGGTGGCGGTCTGGACCACGCCGGAGAGCGTCGAAGCGGGGG
CGGTGTTCGCCGAGATCGGCCCGCGCATGGCCGAGTTGAGCGGTTCCCGGCTGGCCGCGCAGCAACAGAT
GGAAGGCCTCCTGGCGCCGCACCGGCCCAAGGAGCCCGCGTGGTTCCTGGCCACCGTCGGAGTCTCGCCC
GACCACCAGGGCAAGGGTCTGGGCAGCGCCGTCGTGCTCCCCGGAGTGGAGGCGGCCGAGCGCGCCGGGG
TGCCCGCCTTCCTGGAGACCTCCGCGCCCCGCAACCTCCCCTTCTACGAGCGGCTCGGCTTCACCGTCAC
CGCCGACGTCGAGGTGCCCGAAGGACCGCGCACCTGGTGCATGACCCGCAAGCCCGGTGCCTGAACGCGT
TAAGTCGACAATCAACCTCTGGATTACAAAATTTGTGAAAGATTGACTGGTATTCTTAACTATGTTGCTC
CTTTTACGCTATGTGGATACGCTGCTTTAATGCCTTTGTATCATGCTATTGCTTCCCGTATGGCTTTCAT
TTTCTCCTCCTTGTATAAATCCTGGTTGCTGTCTCTTTATGAGGAGTTGTGGCCCGTTGTCAGGCAACGT
GGCGTGGTGTGCACTGTGTTTGCTGACGCAACCCCCACTGGTTGGGGCATTGCCACCACCTGTCAGCTCC
TTTCCGGGACTTTCGCTTTCCCCCTCCCTATTGCCACGGCGGAACTCATCGCCGCCTGCCTTGCCCGCTG
CTGGACAGGGGCTCGGCTGTTGGGCACTGACAATTCCGTGGTGTTGTCGGGGAAATCATCGTCCTTTCCT
TGGCTGCTCGCCTGTGTTGCCACCTGGATTCTGCGCGGGACGTCCTTCTGCTACGTCCCTTCGGCCCTCA
ATCCAGCGGACCTTCCTTCCCGCGGCCTGCTGCCGGCTCTGCGGCCTCTTCCGCGTCTTCGCCTTCGCCC
TCAGACGAGTCGGATCTCCCTTTGGGCCGCCTCCCCGCGTCGACTTTAAGACCAATGACTTACAAGGCAG
CTGTAGATCTTAGCCACTTTTTAAAAGAAAAGGGGGGACTGGAAGGGCTAATTCACTCCCAACGAAGACA
AGATCTGCTTTTTGCTTGTACTGGGTCTCTCTGGTTAGACCAGATCTGAGCCTGGGAGCTCTCTGGCTAA
CTAGGGAACCCACTGCTTAAGCCTCAATAAAGCTTGCCTTGAGTGCTTCAAGTAGTGTGTGCCCGTCTGT
TGTGTGACTCTGGTAACTAGAGATCCCTCAGACCCTTTTAGTCAGTGTGGAAAATCTCTAGCAGTACGTA
TAGTAGTTCATGTCATCTTATTATTCAGTATTTATAACTTGCAAAGAAATGAATATCAGAGAGTGAGAGG
AACTTGTTTATTGCAGCTTATAATGGTTACAAATAAAGCAATAGCATCACAAATTTCACAAATAAAGCAT
TTTTTTCACTGCATTCTAGTTGTGGTTTGTCCAAACTCATCAATGTATCTTATCATGTCTGGCTCTAGCT
ATCCCGCCCCTAACTCCGCCCATCCCGCCCCTAACTCCGCCCAGTTCCGCCCATTCTCCGCCCCATGGCT
GACTAATTTTTTTTATTTATGCAGAGGCCGAGGCCGCCTCGGCCTCTGAGCTATTCCAGAAGTAGTGAGG
AGGCTTTTTTGGAGGCCTAGGGACGTACCCAATTCGCCCTATAGTGAGTCGTATTACGCGCGCTCACTGG
CCGTCGTTTTACAACGTCGTGACTGGGAAAACCCTGGCGTTACCCAACTTAATCGCCTTGCAGCACATCC
CCCTTTCGCCAGCTGGCGTAATAGCGAAGAGGCCCGCACCGATCGCCCTTCCCAACAGTTGCGCAGCCTG
AATGGCGAATGGG
[124 nt withheld, positions 4914-5037]
C
[91 nt withheld, positions 5039-5129]
A
[49 nt withheld, positions 5131-5179]
CCTTTGACGTTGGAGTCCACGTTCTTT
[37 nt withheld, positions 5207-5243]
ACCCTATCTCGGTCTATTCTTTTGATTTATAAGGGATTTTGCCGATTTCGGCCTATTGGTTAAAAAATGA
GCTGATTTAACAAAAATTTAACGCGAATTTTAACAAAATATTAACGCTTACAATTTAGGTGGCACTTTTC
GGGGAAATGTGCGCGGAACCCCTATTTGTTTATTTTTCTAAATACATTCAAATATGTATCCGCTCATGAG
ACAATAACCCTGATAAATGCTTCAATAATATTGAAAAAGGAAGAGTATGAGTATTCAACATTTCCGTGTC
GCCCTTATTCCCTTTTTTGCGGCATTTTGCCTTCCTGTTTTTGCTCACCCAGAAACGCTGGTGAAAGTAA
AAGATGCTGAAGATCAGTTGGGTGCACGAGTGGGTTACATCGAACTGGATCTCAACAGCGGTAAGATCCT
TGAGAGTTTTCGCCCCGAAGAACGTTTTCCAATGATGAGCACTTTTAAAGTTCTGCTATGTGGCGCGGTA
TTATCCCGTATTGACGCCGGGCAAGAGCAACTCGGTCGCCGCATACACTATTCTCAGAATGACTTGGTTG
AGTACTCACCAGTCACAGAAAAGCATCTTACGGATGGCATGACAGTAAGAGAATTATGCAGTGCTGCCAT
AACCATGAGTGATAACACTGCGGCCAACTTACTTCTGACAACGATCGGAGGACCGAAGGAGCTAACCGCT
TTTTTGCACAACATGGGGGATCATGTAACTCGCCTTGATCGTTGGGAACCGGAGCTGAATGAAGCCATAC
CAAACGACGAGCGTGACACCACGATGCCTGTAGCAATGGCAACAACGTTGCGCAAACTATTAACTGGCGA
ACTACTTACTCTAGCTTCCCGGCAACAATTAATAGACTGGATGGAGGCGGATAAAGTTGCAGGACCACTT
CTGCGCTCGGCCCTTCCGGCTGGCTGGTTTATTGCTGATAAATCTGGAGCCGGTGAGCGTGGGTCTCGCG
GTATCATTGCAGCACTGGGGCCAGATGGTAAGCCCTCCCGTATCGTAGTTATCTACACGACGGGGAGTCA
GGCAACTATGGATGAACGAAATAGACAGATCGCTGAGATAGGTGCCTCACTGATTAAGCATTGGTAACTG
TCAGACCAAGTTTACTCATATATACTTTAGATTGATTTAAAACTTCATTTTTAATTTAAAAGGATCTAGG
TGAAGATCCTTTTTGATAATCTCATGACCAAAATCCCTTAACGTGAGTTTTCGTTCCACTGAGCGTCAGA
CCCCGTAGAAAAGATCAAAGGATCTTCTTGAGATCCTTTTTTTCTGCGCGTAATCTGCTGCTTGCAAACA
AAAAAACCACCGCTACCAGCGGTGGTTTGTTTGCCGGATCAAGAGCTACCAACTCTTTTTCCGAAGGTAA
CTGGCTTCAGCAGAGCGCAGATACCAAATACTGTTCTTCTAGTGTAGCCGTAGTTAGGCCACCACTTCAA
GAACTCTGTAGCACCGCCTACATACCTCGCTCTGCTAATCCTGTTACCAGTGGCTGCTGCCAGTGGCGAT
AAGTCGTGTCTTACCGGGTTGGACTCAAGACGATAGTTACCGGATAAGGCGCAGCGGTCGGGCTGAACGG
GGGGTTCGTGCACACAGCCCAGCTTGGAGCGAACGACCTACACCGAACTGAGATACCTACAGCGTGAGCT
ATGAGAAAGCGCCACGCTTCCCGAAGGGAGAAAGGCGGACAGGTATCCGGTAAGCGGCAGGGTCGGAACA
GGAGAGCGCACGAGGGAGCTTCCAGGGGGAAACGCCTGGTATCTTTATAGTCCTGTCGGGTTTCGCCACC
TCTGACTTGAGCGTCGATTTTTGTGATGCTCGTCAGGGGGGCGGAGCCTATGGAAAAACGCCAGCAACGC
GGCCTTTTTACGGTTCCTGGCCTTTTGCTGGCCTTTTGCTCACATGTTCTTTCCTGCGTTATCCCCTGAT
TCTGTGGATAACCGTATTACCGCCTTTGAGTGAGCTGATACCGCTCGCCGCAGCCGAACGACCGAGCGCA
GCGAGTCAGTGAGCGAGGAAGCGGAAGAG
Features (pLannotate 1.2.2; 27 found; start..end, strand, type, name):
    105..126     +  protein_bind   CAP binding site: CAP binding activates transcription in the presence of cAMP. E. coli catabolite activator protein
    141..171     +  promoter       lac promoter: promoter for the E. coli lac operon
    179..195     +  protein_bind   lac operator: The lac repressor binds to the lac operator to inhibit transcription in E. coli. This inhibition can be relieved by adding lactose or isopropyl-β-D-thiogalactopyranoside (IPTG). lac repressor encoded by lacI
    240..258     +  promoter       T3 promoter: promoter for bacteriophage T3 RNA polymerase
    286..512     +  promoter       RSV promoter: Rous sarcoma virus enhancer/promoter
    513..693     +  LTR            5' LTR (truncated): truncated 5' long terminal repeat (LTR) from HIV-1
    740..865     +  misc_feature   HIV-1 Ψ: packaging signal of human immunodeficiency virus type 1
    849..1212    +  CDS            HIV-1 gag (fragment): gag protein from human immunodeficiency virus 1; gag
   1358..1591    +  misc_feature   RRE: The Rev response element (RRE) of HIV-1 allows for Rev-dependent mRNA export from the nucleus to the cytoplasm.
   1968..1994    +  CDS            Rev (fragment): human immunodeficiency virus 1 (HIV-1) Rev protein; rev; enhances nuclear export of unspliced and incompletely spliced viral mRNAs
   1998..2238    +  promoter       U6 promoter: RNA polymerase III promoter for human U6 snRNA
   2286..2353    +  misc_RNA       tracrRNA (fragment): trans-activating CRISPR RNA for the Streptococcus pyogenes CRISPR/Cas9 system
   2402..2519    +  misc_feature   cPPT/CTS: central polypurine tract and central termination sequence of HIV-1
   2588..2799    +  promoter       EF-1α core promoter: core promoter for human elongation factor EF-1α
   2825..3424    +  CDS            PuroR (fragment): puromycin N-acetyltransferase; pac from Streptomyces; confers resistance to puromycin
   3440..4028    +  misc_feature   WPRE: woodchuck hepatitis virus posttranscriptional regulatory element
   4079..4098    +  misc_feature   cPPT/CTS (fragment): central polypurine tract and central termination sequence of HIV-1
   4100..4333    +  LTR            3' LTR (ΔU3): self-inactivating 3' long terminal repeat (LTR) from HIV-1
   4411..4532    +  polyA_signal   SV40 poly(A) signal: SV40 polyadenylation signal
   4572..4707    +  rep_origin     SV40 ori: SV40 origin of replication
   4728..4746    -  promoter       T7 promoter: promoter for bacteriophage T7 RNA polymerase
   4754..4909    +  CDS            lacZα (fragment): LacZα fragment of β-galactosidase; lacZ fragment
   4914..5342    +  rep_origin     f1 ori (sequence partly withheld): f1 bacteriophage origin of replication; arrow indicates direction of (+) strand synthesis
   5395..5499    +  promoter       AmpR promoter: bla
   5500..6360    +  CDS            AmpR: β-lactamase; bla; confers resistance to ampicillin, carbenicillin, and related antibiotics
   6531..7119    +  rep_origin     ori: high-copy-number ColE1/pMB1/pBR322/pUC origin of replication
   7302..92      +  CDS            lacI (fragment) (across the origin): lac repressor; lacI; The lac repressor binds to the lac operator to inhibit transcription in E. coli. This inhibition can be relieved by adding lactose or isopropyl-β-D-thiogalactopyranoside (IPTG).
