[The description below was written by a language model from this plasmid's Addgene catalogue record and pLannotate feature annotations shown in this document.]
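Description:
MELK E5.2 gRNA is a third-generation lentiviral CRISPR guide plasmid built on the pLenti-sgRNA backbone and designed to express a single guide RNA against human MELK. It carries no Cas9, so it is meant for delivery into cells that supply the nuclease separately. In bacteria it is maintained through a high-copy ColE1/pUC-type origin and selected with ampicillin via the bla gene. An f1 origin, an SV40 origin and leftover lac/lacZα cloning-vector fragments are also annotated in the backbone.

The viral portion follows the usual self-inactivating layout. An RSV promoter drives a truncated HIV-1 5' LTR, making genomic RNA production Tat-independent, and is followed by the Ψ packaging signal with a gag fragment, the Rev response element for nuclear export, a cPPT/CTS, and a ΔU3 3' LTR with a downstream SV40 polyadenylation signal. Within this transfer cassette, a human U6 RNA polymerase III promoter transcribes the MELK-targeting spacer, which was cloned between BsmBI sites that were destroyed in the process. The spacer is fused to the Streptococcus pyogenes guide scaffold, annotated here as a tracrRNA fragment. A separate EF-1α core promoter drives puromycin N-acetyltransferase, followed by a WPRE to enhance expression, allowing puromycin selection of transduced mammalian cells.

The plasmid belongs to a guide series used to generate knockout human cell lines in a large-scale analysis of cell-cycle gene knockouts. The sequenced record is 7,302 nt, noticeably shorter than the catalogued backbone size of 9,151 bp. This may reflect removal of a stuffer fragment during guide cloning, though the record does not say so.
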