Addgene plasmid #90766: MELK E5.2 gRNA
Purpose: 3rd generation lentiviral gRNA plasmid targeting human MELK
Depositing lab: Iain Cheeseman. Depositing organization: Whitehead Institute for Biomedical Research. Publication: Large-Scale Analysis of CRISPR/Cas9 Cell-Cycle Knockouts Reveals the Diversity of p53-Dependent Responses to Cell-Cycle Defects. McKinley KL, Cheeseman IM. Dev Cell. 2017 Feb 27;40(4):405-420.e2. doi: 10.1016/j.devcel.2017.01.012. Epub 2017 Feb 16. PubMed 28216383.
Backbone
  Vector backbone: pLenti-sgRNA
  Backbone manufacturer: Eric Lander & David Sabatini labs (Addgene plasmid #71409)
  Backbone size w/o insert (bp): 9151
  Vector type: Lentiviral, CRISPR
  Selectable markers: Puromycin
Growth in bacteria
  Bacterial resistance: Ampicillin, 100 μg/mL
  Growth temperature: 37°C
  Growth strain: NEB Stable
  Copy number: Unknown
Gene/Insert
  Gene/Insert name: MELK (Guide Designation E5.2) (alt name: pKMKO series)
  gRNA/shRNA sequence: CACCgCTCTCCAGTAAGGATATGGC
  Species: H. sapiens (human)
  Promoter: U6
  Cloning method: Restriction Enzyme; 5′ cloning site BsmBI (destroyed during cloning); 3′ cloning site BsmBI (destroyed during cloning)
  Sequencing primers: 5′ hU6-F (5'-GAGGGCCTATTTCCCATGATT-3'); 3′ EF1a-R (5'-CACGGCGACTACTGCACTTA-3')
Terms and licenses: Academic/Nonprofit Terms; Industry Terms: Not Available to Industry
Depositor comments: Please note that gRNA target sequence listed is not strictly the 20nt spacer sequence, but also contains the 5' BsmBI overhang. For more information about knockout human cell lines generated using this plasmid, please see http://cellcycleknockouts.wi.mit.edu/ .
How to cite: MELK E5.2 gRNA was a gift from Iain Cheeseman (Addgene plasmid # 90766 ; http://n2t.net/addgene:90766 ; RRID:Addgene_90766)
